>Addgene plasmid #51886 | pcDNA3-Xl-VSP2 GFP | depositor full sequence | sequence record 79849 | pcDNA3-Xl-VSP2 GFP sequence 7661 bps
GACGGATCGGGAGATCTCCCGATCCCCTATGGTCGACTCTCAGTACAATCTGCTCTGATGCCGCATAGTT
AAGCCAGTATCTGCTCCCTGCTTGTGTGTTGGAGGTCGCTGAGTAGTGCGCGAGCAAAATTTAAGCTACA
ACAAGGCAAGGCTTGACCGACAATTGCATGAAGAATCTGCTTAGGGTTAGGCGTTTTGCGCTGCTTCGCG
ATGTACGGGCCAGATATACGCGTTGACATTGATTATTGACTAGTTATTAATAGTAATCAATTACGGGGTC
ATTAGTTCATAGCCCATATATGGAGTTCCGCGTTACATAACTTACGGTAAATGGCCCGCCTGGCTGACCG
CCCAACGACCCCCGCCCATTGACGTCAATAATGACGTATGTTCCCATAGTAACGCCAATAGGGACTTTCC
ATTGACGTCAATGGGTGGACTATTTACGGTAAACTGCCCACTTGGCAGTACATCAAGTGTATCATATGCC
AAGTACGCCCCCTATTGACGTCAATGACGGTAAATGGCCCGCCTGGCATTATGCCCAGTACATGACCTTA
TGGGACTTTCCTACTTGGCAGTACATCTACGTATTAGTCATCGCTATTACCATGGTGATGCGGTTTTGGC
AGTACATCAATGGGCGTGGATAGCGGTTTGACTCACGGGGATTTCCAAGTCTCCACCCCATTGACGTCAA
TGGGAGTTTGTTTTGGCACCAAAATCAACGGGACTTTCCAAAATGTCGTAACAACTCCGCCCCATTGACG
CAAATGGGCGGTAGGCGTGTACGGTGGGAGGTCTATATAAGCAGAGCTCTCTGGCTAACTAGAGAACCCA
CTGCTTACTGGCTTATCGAAATTAATACGACTCACTATAGGGAGACCCAAGCTTGGTACCATGTCAAGTG
TAAGATACGAGCAGAGGGAAGAACCTTCCATGGTTAATGGGTTTGGCAATACTGAGGAGAAAGTAGAAAT
TGATAATGGGAAGAGTGAAGTGGAGGAGCCAGCAACATGGTGGAACAAACTGAGGAAAGTGATTTCTCCA
TTTGTGATGTCCTTTGGATTCAGGGTTTTTGGAGTTGTTCTGATCATCGTAGACTTTGTTCTTGTAATTG
TGGATCTGTCTGTGACTGACAAAAGCAGCGGGGCCACCACGGCAATATCATCCATTTCATTAGCCATATC
CTTCTTCTTTCTTATTGACATAATTCTACATATCTTCGTGGAAGGGTTCAGTCAGTATTTCAGTTCCAAG
CTGAACATATTTGATGCTGCTATTGTTATCGTGACGCTACTCGTCACTCTGGTGTACGCATTCACAGACT
TCAGTGGAGCTACTAATATTCCAAGAATGGTAAACTTTCTCCGAACTTTGAGAATTATCATATTAGTGAG
AATCCTCCGCCTGGCATCTCAGAAGAGGCAACTCGAGAAAGTAACAAGAAGGATGGTCTCCGAAAACAAA
AGACGGTATCAAAAAGATGGGTTTGACCTGGATCTCACACATGTTACTGATCGTATAATTGCCATGTCAT
TCCCGTCATCTGGGAAGCAATCGTTTTATAGGAATCCTATACAGGAGGTTGCAAGGTTTTTAGACTCCAA
GCATAAGGATCACTACAAAATCTACAACCTGTGCAGTGAAAAAGGATATGATCCTAAATACTTTCACTAT
CGCGTGGAGCGAGTGTTTATAGATGATCATAATGTCCCAGTGTTGGAGGACATGCTGACTTTCATTGCAA
GTGTACGGGCGTGGATGGCAGAGGATCCCCAAAATGTTATTGCTATTCACTGTAAAGGAGGCAAAGGACG
GACGGGCACCATGGTTTGCACATACCTTGTTGACAGTGACCAGTTCGAGAGTGCTGTGGAAAGTTTGGAT
TATTTTGGAGAAAGACGGACTGATACAAGTGTAAGCACTAAGTTCCAAGGTGTAGAAACACCTTCTCAGA
GCAGGTATGTTGCATACTATGAAGTTCTGAAGAACAAATTCAACCGCCAACTTCCTCCAGAGAAACAACT
CAGGATCAGAAGTATCAGAATCCACTCCATACAAGGTGTAGGAAGAAGCAATGGCACAGATTTAAAGGTT
CAGATAACAATGAAGAAAGAAGTAATATTCCAGTGTATCTGTGAGACACAGGAAAACTGTAAGCTGTTTT
TTGATGCTGGGAACAATTCCGTAGTCATAAGCCTGGAAGGTTGTCCTGTTATCTCGGGAGACATCAAAAT
AAGATTTGAGTCCAGCACAAATCTTCCAAAAGGCTACGATGACTGTGCCTTCTACTTCTGGTTCAACACA
TCCTTTACAGAAAACAGCAGACTCTACCTTTCCAAAAATGAGCTGGACAATCCCCACAAAGAAAAATCTG
GAAAAATCTACAAAGAGGATTTTGCTGTGGAGTTAAACTTTGAGTCTGGACCCGGGATCCACCGGCCGGT
CGCCACCATGGTGAGCAAGGGCGAGGAGCTGTTCACCGGGGTGGTGCCCATCCTGGTCGAGCTGGACGGC
GACGTAAACGGCCACAAGTTCAGCGTGTCCGGCGAGGGCGAGGGCGATGCCACCTACGGCAAGCTGACCC
TGAAGTTCATCTGCACCACCGGCAAGCTGCCCGTGCCCTGGCCCACCCTCGTGACCACCCTGACCTACGG
CGTGCAGTGCTTCAGCCGCTACCCCGACCACATGAAGCAGCACGACTTCTTCAAGTCCGCCATGCCCGAA
GGCTACGTCCAGGAGCGCACCATCTTCTTCAAGGACGACGGCAACTACAAGACCCGCGCCGAGGTGAAGT
TCGAGGGCGACACCCTGGTGAACCGCATCGAGCTGAAGGGCATCGACTTCAAGGAGGACGGCAACATCCT
GGGGCACAAGCTGGAGTACAACTACAACAGCCACAACGTCTATATCATGGCCGACAAGCAGAAGAACGGC
ATCAAGGTGAACTTCAAGATCCGCCACAACATCGAGGACGGCAGCGTGCAGCTCGCCGACCACTACCAGC
AGAACACCCCCATCGGCGACGGCCCCGTGCTGCTGCCCGACAACCACTACCTGAGCACCCAGTCCGCCCT
GAGCAAAGACCCCAACGAGAAGCGCGATCACATGGTCCTGCTGGAGTTCGTGACCGCCGCCGGGATCACT
CTCGGCATGGACGAGCTGTACAAGTAAAGCGGCCGCTCGAGCATGCATCTAGAGGGCCCTATTCTATAGT
GTCACCTAAATGCTAGAGCTCGCTGATCAGCCTCGACTGTGCCTTCTAGTTGCCAGCCATCTGTTGTTTG
CCCCTCCCCCGTGCCTTCCTTGACCCTGGAAGGTGCCACTCCCACTGTCCTTTCCTAATAAAATGAGGAA
ATTGCATCGCATTGTCTGAGTAGGTGTCATTCTATTCTGGGGGGTGGGGTGGGGCAGGACAGCAAGGGGG
AGGATTGGGAAGACAATAGCAGGCATGCTGGGGATGCGGTGGGCTCTATGGCTTCTGAGGCGGAAAGAAC
CAGCTGGGGCTCTAGGGGGTATCCCC
[124 nt withheld, positions 3527-3650]
C
[32 nt withheld, positions 3652-3683]
CA
[57 nt withheld, positions 3686-3742]
A
[49 nt withheld, positions 3744-3792]
CCTTTGACGTTGGAGTCCACGTTCTTT
[37 nt withheld, positions 3820-3856]
ACCCTATCTCGGTCTATTCTTTTGATTTATAAGGGATTTTGGGGATTTCGGCCTATTGGTTAAAAAATGA
GCTGATTTAACAAAAATTTAACGCGAATTAATTCTGTGGAATGTGTGTCAGTTAGGGTGTGGAAAGTCCC
CAGGCTCCCCAGGCAGGCAGAAGTATGCAAAGCATGCATCTCAATTAGTCAGCAACCAGGTGTGGAAAGT
CCCCAGGCTCCCCAGCAGGCAGAAGTATGCAAAGCATGCATCTCAATTAGTCAGCAACCATAGTCCCGCC
CCTAACTCCGCCCATCCCGCCCCTAACTCCGCCCAGTTCCGCCCATTCTCCGCCCCATGGCTGACTAATT
TTTTTTATTTATGCAGAGGCCGAGGCCGCCTCTGCCTCTGAGCTATTCCAGAAGTAGTGAGGAGGCTTTT
TTGGAGGCCTAGGCTTTTGCAAAAAGCTCCCGGGAGCTTGTATATCCATTTTCGGATCTGATCAAGAGAC
AGGATGAGGATCGTTTCGCATGATTGAACAAGATGGATTGCACGCAGGTTCTCCGGCCGCTTGGGTGGAG
AGGCTATTCGGCTATGACTGGGCACAACAGACAATCGGCTGCTCTGATGCCGCCGTGTTCCGGCTGTCAG
CGCAGGGGCGCCCGGTTCTTTTTGTCAAGACCGACCTGTCCGGTGCCCTGAATGAACTGCAGGACGAGGC
AGCGCGGCTATCGTGGCTGGCCACGACGGGCGTTCCTTGCGCAGCTGTGCTCGACGTTGTCACTGAAGCG
GGAAGGGACTGGCTGCTATTGGGCGAAGTGCCGGGGCAGGATCTCCTGTCATCTCACCTTGCTCCTGCCG
AGAAAGTATCCATCATGGCTGATGCAATGCGGCGGCTGCATACGCTTGATCCGGCTACCTGCCCATTCGA
CCACCAAGCGAAACATCGCATCGAGCGAGCACGTACTCGGATGGAAGCCGGTCTTGTCGATCAGGATGAT
CTGGACGAAGAGCATCAGGGGCTCGCGCCAGCCGAACTGTTCGCCAGGCTCAAGGCGCGCATGCCCGACG
GCGAGGATCTCGTCGTGACCCATGGCGATGCCTGCTTGCCGAATATCATGGTGGAAAATGGCCGCTTTTC
TGGATTCATCGACTGTGGCCGGCTGGGTGTGGCGGACCGCTATCAGGACATAGCGTTGGCTACCCGTGAT
ATTGCTGAAGAGCTTGGCGGCGAATGGGCTGACCGCTTCCTCGTGCTTTACGGTATCGCCGCTCCCGATT
CGCAGCGCATCGCCTTCTATCGCCTTCTTGACGAGTTCTTCTGAGCGGGACTCTGGGGTTCGAAATGACC
GACCAAGCGACGCCCAACCTGCCATCACGAGATTTCGATTCCACCGCCGCCTTCTATGAAAGGTTGGGCT
TCGGAATCGTTTTCCGGGACGCCGGCTGGATGATCCTCCAGCGCGGGGATCTCATGCTGGAGTTCTTCGC
CCACCCCAACTTGTTTATTGCAGCTTATAATGGTTACAAATAAAGCAATAGCATCACAAATTTCACAAAT
AAAGCATTTTTTTCACTGCATTCTAGTTGTGGTTTGTCCAAACTCATCAATGTATCTTATCATGTCTGTA
TACCGTCGACCTCTAGCTAGAGCTTGGCGTAATCATGGTCATAGCTGTTTCCTGTGTGAAATTGTTATCC
GCTCACAATTCCACACAACATACGAGCCGGAAGCATAAAGTGTAAAGCCTGGGGTGCCTAATGAGTGAGC
TAACTCACATTAATTGCGTTGCGCTCACTGCCCGCTTTCCAGTCGGGAAACCTGTCGTGCCAGCTGCATT
AATGAATCGGCCAACGCGCGGGGAGAGGCGGTTTGCGTATTGGGCGCTCTTCCGCTTCCTCGCTCACTGA
CTCGCTGCGCTCGGTCGTTCGGCTGCGGCGAGCGGTATCAGCTCACTCAAAGGCGGTAATACGGTTATCC
ACAGAATCAGGGGATAACGCAGGAAAGAACATGTGAGCAAAAGGCCAGCAAAAGGCCAGGAACCGTAAAA
AGGCCGCGTTGCTGGCGTTTTTCCATAGGCTCCGCCCCCCTGACGAGCATCACAAAAATCGACGCTCAAG
TCAGAGGTGGCGAAACCCGACAGGACTATAAAGATACCAGGCGTTTCCCCCTGGAAGCTCCCTCGTGCGC
TCTCCTGTTCCGACCCTGCCGCTTACCGGATACCTGTCCGCCTTTCTCCCTTCGGGAAGCGTGGCGCTTT
CTCAATGCTCACGCTGTAGGTATCTCAGTTCGGTGTAGGTCGTTCGCTCCAAGCTGGGCTGTGTGCACGA
ACCCCCCGTTCAGCCCGACCGCTGCGCCTTATCCGGTAACTATCGTCTTGAGTCCAACCCGGTAAGACAC
GACTTATCGCCACTGGCAGCAGCCACTGGTAACAGGATTAGCAGAGCGAGGTATGTAGGCGGTGCTACAG
AGTTCTTGAAGTGGTGGCCTAACTACGGCTACACTAGAAGGACAGTATTTGGTATCTGCGCTCTGCTGAA
GCCAGTTACCTTCGGAAAAAGAGTTGGTAGCTCTTGATCCGGCAAACAAACCACCGCTGGTAGCGGTGGT
TTTTTTGTTTGCAAGCAGCAGATTACGCGCAGAAAAAAAGGATCTCAAGAAGATCCTTTGATCTTTTCTA
CGGGGTCTGACGCTCAGTGGAACGAAAACTCACGTTAAGGGATTTTGGTCATGAGATTATCAAAAAGGAT
CTTCACCTAGATCCTTTTAAATTAAAAATGAAGTTTTAAATCAATCTAAAGTATATATGAGTAAACTTGG
TCTGACAGTTACCAATGCTTAATCAGTGAGGCACCTATCTCAGCGATCTGTCTATTTCGTTCATCCATAG
TTGCCTGACTCCCCGTCGTGTAGATAACTACGATACGGGAGGGCTTACCATCTGGCCCCAGTGCTGCAAT
GATACCGCGAGACCCACGCTCACCGGCTCCAGATTTATCAGCAATAAACCAGCCAGCCGGAAGGGCCGAG
CGCAGAAGTGGTCCTGCAACTTTATCCGCCTCCATCCAGTCTATTAATTGTTGCCGGGAAGCTAGAGTAA
GTAGTTCGCCAGTTAATAGTTTGCGCAACGTTGTTGCCATTGCTACAGGCATCGTGGTGTCACGCTCGTC
GTTTGGTATGGCTTCATTCAGCTCCGGTTCCCAACGATCAAGGCGAGTTACATGATCCCCCATGTTGTGC
AAAAAAGCGGTTAGCTCCTTCGGTCCTCCGATCGTTGTCAGAAGTAAGTTGGCCGCAGTGTTATCACTCA
TGGTTATGGCAGCACTGCATAATTCTCTTACTGTCATGCCATCCGTAAGATGCTTTTCTGTGACTGGTGA
GTACTCAACCAAGTCATTCTGAGAATAGTGTATGCGGCGACCGAGTTGCTCTTGCCCGGCGTCAATACGG
GATAATACCGCGCCACATAGCAGAACTTTAAAAGTGCTCATCATTGGAAAACGTTCTTCGGGGCGAAAAC
TCTCAAGGATCTTACCGCTGTTGAGATCCAGTTCGATGTAACCCACTCGTGCACCCAACTGATCTTCAGC
ATCTTTTACTTTCACCAGCGTTTCTGGGTGAGCAAAAACAGGAAGGCAAAATGCCGCAAAAAAGGGAATA
AGGGCGACACGGAAATGTTGAATACTCATACTCTTCCTTTTTCAATATTATTGAAGCATTTATCAGGGTT
ATTGTCTCATGAGCGGATACATATTTGAATGTATTTAGAAAAATAAACAAATAGGGGTTCCGCGCACATT
TCCCCGAAAAGTGCCACCTGACGTC
Features (pLannotate 1.2.2; 22 found; start..end, strand, type, name):
     36..80      -  misc_feature   bom (fragment): basis of mobility region from pBR322
    235..614     +  enhancer       CMV enhancer: human cytomegalovirus immediate early enhancer
    615..818     +  promoter       CMV promoter: human cytomegalovirus (CMV) immediate early promoter
    814..847     +  LTR            5' LTR (truncated) (fragment): truncated 5' long terminal repeat (LTR) from HIV-1
    863..881     +  promoter       T7 promoter: promoter for bacteriophage T7 RNA polymerase
    991..2421    +  CDS            TPTE2 (fragment): TPTE2_HUMAN - Also known as TPIP From Homo sapiens (Human).
   2458..3177    +  CDS            EGFP: the original enhanced GFP (Yang et al., 1996) mammalian codon-optimized
   3213..3231    -  promoter       SP6 promoter: promoter for bacteriophage SP6 RNA polymerase
   3257..3481    +  polyA_signal   bGH poly(A) signal: bovine growth hormone polyadenylation signal
   3485..3506    +  promoter       SV40 promoter (fragment): SV40 enhancer and early promoter
   3527..3955    +  rep_origin     f1 ori (sequence partly withheld): f1 bacteriophage origin of replication; arrow indicates direction of (+) strand synthesis
   3969..4299    +  promoter       SV40 promoter: SV40 enhancer and early promoter
   4366..5157    +  CDS            neo: KKA2_KLEPN - Also known as kan, nptII. Experimental evidence at protein level: Swiss-Prot protein existence level 1. Resistance to kanamycin, neomycin, paromomycin, ribostamycin, butirosin and gentamicin B. From Klebsiella pneumoniae.
   5181..5339    +  CDS            ble (fragment): BLE_KLEPN - Experimental evidence at protein level: Swiss-Prot protein existence level 1. Binding protein with a strong affinity to the bleomycin family of antibiotics. Binds to CL990; an antimitotic-antibiotic compound. From Klebsiella pneumoniae.
   5334..5455    +  polyA_signal   SV40 poly(A) signal: SV40 polyadenylation signal
   5528..5544    -  protein_bind   lac operator: The lac repressor binds to the lac operator to inhibit transcription in E. coli. This inhibition can be relieved by adding lactose or isopropyl-β-D-thiogalactopyranoside (IPTG). lac repressor encoded by lacI
   5552..5582    -  promoter       lac promoter: promoter for the E. coli lac operon
   5597..5618    -  protein_bind   CAP binding site: CAP binding activates transcription in the presence of cAMP. E. coli catabolite activator protein
   5631..5723    -  CDS            lacI (fragment): lac repressor; lacI; The lac repressor binds to the lac operator to inhibit transcription in E. coli. This inhibition can be relieved by adding lactose or isopropyl-β-D-thiogalactopyranoside (IPTG).
   5906..6494    -  rep_origin     ori: high-copy-number ColE1/pMB1/pBR322/pUC origin of replication
   6665..7525    -  CDS            AmpR: β-lactamase; bla; confers resistance to ampicillin, carbenicillin, and related antibiotics
   7526..7630    -  promoter       AmpR promoter: bla
