[The description below was written by a language model from this plasmid's Addgene catalogue record and pLannotate feature annotations shown in this document.]
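Description:
pcDNA3-Xl-VSP2 GFP is a 7,661 bp expression plasmid built on the Invitrogen pcDNA3 backbone, intended for producing a GFP-tagged Xenopus laevis voltage-sensitive phosphatase 2 (VSP2) in mammalian cells or Xenopus oocytes. It is maintained in E. coli as a high-copy plasmid through a ColE1/pUC-type origin and selected with ampicillin via the β-lactamase gene. An f1 origin is also present. For mammalian cells, the backbone carries a neomycin phosphotransferase gene driven by the SV40 enhancer/early promoter and terminated by an SV40 polyadenylation signal, which would permit G418 selection of stable transfectants.

The VSP2 coding sequence was inserted between KpnI and NotI sites, both retained, and is fused at its C terminus to EGFP. The automated annotation labels the insert region as a fragment of human TPTE2 (TPIP). This most likely reflects homology, since that protein is a related transmembrane phosphoinositide phosphatase, and the catalogue entry identifies the insert as the frog gene. Transcription in mammalian cells is driven by the human CMV immediate-early enhancer and promoter and ends at the bovine growth hormone polyadenylation signal. A T7 promoter lies just upstream of the fusion and an SP6 promoter lies downstream in the opposite orientation. The T7 site can be used to make sense RNA in vitro, a common route to oocyte expression, although the record does not say how oocyte expression was achieved.

The EGFP tag allows expression and localisation of the protein to be followed by fluorescence. The associated publication concerns the tissue distribution and voltage dependence of Xenopus voltage-sensitive phosphoinositide phosphatases.
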