Addgene plasmid #51886: pcDNA3-Xl-VSP2 GFP
Purpose: expression of Xl-VSP2-GFP fusion in Xenopus oocytes or mammalian cells
Depositing lab: Laurinda Jaffe. Depositing organization: University of Connecticut Health Center. Publication: Voltage sensitive phosphoinositide phosphatases of Xenopus: their tissue distribution and voltage dependence. Ratzan WJ, Evsikov AV, Okamura Y, Jaffe LA. J Cell Physiol. 2011 Nov;226(11):2740-6. doi: 10.1002/jcp.22854. PubMed 21618529.
Backbone
  Vector backbone: pcDNA3
  Backbone manufacturer: Invitrogen
  Vector type: Mammalian Expression ; Xenopus oocyte expression
Growth in bacteria
  Bacterial resistance: Ampicillin, 100 μg/mL
  Growth temperature: 37°C
  Growth strain: DH5alpha
  Copy number: High Copy
Gene/Insert
  Gene/Insert name: VSP2 (alt name: voltage-sensitive phosphatase 2)
  Species: X. laevis (frog)
  Promoter: CMV
  Tag / fusion protein: EGFP (C terminal on insert)
  Cloning method: Restriction Enzyme; 5′ cloning site KpnI (not destroyed); 3′ cloning site NotI (not destroyed)
  Sequencing primers: 5′ CMV-F; 3′ BGH Reverse
Terms and licenses: Academic/Nonprofit Terms; Industry Terms: Not Available to Industry
How to cite: pcDNA3-Xl-VSP2 GFP was a gift from Laurinda Jaffe (Addgene plasmid # 51886 ; http://n2t.net/addgene:51886 ; RRID:Addgene_51886)
