>Addgene plasmid #51886 | pcDNA3-Xl-VSP2 GFP | addgene partial sequence | sequence record 81220 | EGFP-N 5'-CGTCGCCGTCCAGCTCGACCAG-3'
CCGGTGAACAGCTCCTCGCCCTTGCTCACCATGGTGGCGACCGGCCGGTGGATCCCGGGTCCAGACTCAA
AGTTTAACTCCACAGCAAAATCCTCTTTGTAGATTTTTCCAGATTTTTCTTTGTGGGGATTGTCCAGCTC
ATTTTTGGAAAGGTAGAGTCTGCTGTTTTCTGTAAAGGATGTGTTGAACCAGAAGTAGAAGGCACAGTCA
TCGTAGCCTTTTGGAAGATTTGTGCTGGACTCAAATCTTATTTTGATGTCTCCCGAGATAACAGGACAAC
CTTCCAGGCTTATGACTACGGAATTGTTCCCAGCATCAAAAAACAGCTTACAGTTTTCCTGTGTCTCACA
GATACACTGGAATATTACTTCTTTCTTCATTGTTATCTGAACCTTTAAATCTGTGCCATTGCTTCTTCCT
ACACCTTGTATGGAGTGGATTCTGATACTTCTGATCCTGAGTTGTTTCTCTGGAGGAAGTTGGCGGTTGA
ATTTGTTCTTCAGAACTTCATAGTATGCAACATACCTGCTCTGAGAAGGTGTTTCTACACCTTGGAACTT
AGTGCTTACACTTGTATCAGTCCGTCTTTCTCCAAAATAATCCAAACTTTCCACAGCACTCTCGAACTGG
TCACTGTCAACAAGGTATGTGCAAACCATGGTGCCCGTCCGTCCTTTGCCTCCTTTACAGTGAATAGCAA
TAACATTTTGGGGATCCTCTGCCATCCACGCCCGTACACTTGCAATGAAAGTCAGCATGTCCTCCAACAC
TGGGACATTATGATCATCTATAAACACTCGCTCCACGCGATAGTGAAAGTATTTAGGATCATATCCTTTT
TCACTGCACAGGTTGTAGATTTTGTAGTGATCCTTATGCTTGGAGTCTAAAAACCTTGCAACCTCCTGTA
TAGGATTCCTATAAAACGATTGCTTCCCAGATGACGGGAATGACATGGCAATTATACGATCAGTAACATG
TGTGAGATCCAGGTCAAACCCATCTTTTTGATACCGTCTTTTGTTTTCGGAGACCATCCTTCT
